Addgene plasmid #235892: pME_G_0_4_001_CDS_Placeholder
Purpose: Encodes a sfGFP cassette in the CDS position used for placeholder cloning
Depositing lab: Tobias Erb. Depositing organization: Max Planck Institute for Terrestrial Microbiology. Publication: A modular high-throughput approach for advancing synthetic biology in the chloroplast of Chlamydomonas. Inckemann RM, Chotel T, Burgis M, Brinkmann CK, Andreas L, Baumann J, Sharma P, Klose M, Barrett J, Ries F, Paczia N, Glatter T, Mackinder LCM, Willmund F, Erb TJ. Nat Plants. 2025 Nov;11(11):2332-2349. doi: 10.1038/s41477-025-02126-2. Epub 2025 Nov 3. PubMed 41184475.
Backbone
  Vector backbone: pME_Cp_UAV_GFP
  Backbone size w/o insert (bp): 2101
  Vector type: Synthetic Biology
Growth in bacteria
  Bacterial resistance: Chloramphenicol, 25 μg/mL
  Growth temperature: 37°C
  Growth strain: DH5alpha
  Copy number: High Copy
Gene/Insert
  Gene/Insert name: CDS placeholder
  Species: Aequoria victoria
  Insert size (bp): 1034
  Cloning method: Restriction Enzyme; 5′ cloning site BsaI (destroyed during cloning); 3′ cloning site BsaI (destroyed during cloning)
  Sequencing primers: 5′ CGTATCACGAGGCAGAATTTC; 3′ CCTGCATAACGCGAAGTAATC
Terms and licenses: Academic/Nonprofit Terms; Industry Terms: Not Available to Industry
Depositor comments: Please visit https://doi.org/10.1101/2024.05.08.593163 for bioRxiv preprint.
How to cite: pME_G_0_4_001_CDS_Placeholder was a gift from Tobias Erb (Addgene plasmid # 235892 ; http://n2t.net/addgene:235892 ; RRID:Addgene_235892)
