[The description below was written by a language model from this plasmid's Addgene catalogue record and pLannotate feature annotations shown in this document.]
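Description:
pME_G_0_4_001_CDS_Placeholder is a small (about 3.1 kb) synthetic-biology part plasmid from a modular cloning toolkit developed for engineering the chloroplast of Chlamydomonas. It is built on the pME_Cp_UAV_GFP backbone and is maintained in E. coli, where it replicates from a high-copy ColE1/pUC-type origin. Selection is by chloramphenicol resistance, provided by a cat gene with its native promoter and followed by the lambda t0 terminator. The cargo region is insulated from the backbone by additional bacterial terminators, including a his operon terminator, and is bracketed by BioBrick prefix and suffix sequences.

The roughly 1 kb insert is a superfolder GFP cassette of Aequorea victoria origin that occupies the coding-sequence (CDS) position of the toolkit's assembly standard. The sfGFP open reading frame is followed by the rrnB T1 and T7Te terminators. No promoter is annotated in the roughly 190 bp upstream of sfGFP, so the record does not state which element drives its expression. The cassette was inserted through BsaI sites that were destroyed during cloning, consistent with Golden Gate-style Type IIS assembly.

As the stated purpose indicates, the part serves as a placeholder. It can be assembled into a higher-level construct in place of a real coding sequence, so that a gene of interest can be swapped in at that position later. In systems of this kind, loss of the fluorescent cassette typically gives a visual screen for successful replacement, although the record does not describe the exchange mechanism or the sites used for it.
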