Features (pLannotate 1.2.2; 11 found; start..end, strand, type, name):
    535..629     -  terminator     lambda t0 terminator: transcription terminator from phage lambda
    653..1309    -  CDS            cat: CAT_ECOLX - Experimental evidence at protein level: Swiss-Prot protein existence level 1. This enzyme is an effector of chloramphenicol resistance in bacteria. From Escherichia coli. This protein is used as a marker in many commonly used cloning vectors, such as pACYC184.
   1310..1407    -  promoter       cat promoter: promoter of the E. coli cat gene encoding chloramphenicol acetyltransferase
   1493..1536    -  terminator     bacterial terminator: putative bacterial transcription terminator
   1539..1560    +  misc_feature   BioBrick prefix: BioBrick prefix for parts that do not start with "ATG"
   1753..2466    +  CDS            superfolder GFP: GFP variant that folds robustly even when fused to poorly folded proteins (Pédelacq et al., 2006)
   2478..2549    +  terminator     rrnB T1 terminator: transcription terminator T1 from the E. coli rrnB gene
   2565..2592    +  terminator     T7Te terminator: phage T7 early transcription terminator
   2627..2646    +  misc_feature   BioBrick suffix: universal suffix for all parts
   2647..2704    +  terminator     his operon terminator: This putative transcriptin terminator from the E. coli his operon has a 2-bp deletion introduced during synthesis. Its efficiency has not been determined.
   2899..352     -  rep_origin     ori (across the origin): high-copy-number ColE1/pMB1/pBR322/pUC origin of replication
>Addgene plasmid #235892 | pME_G_0_4_001_CDS_Placeholder | addgene full sequence | sequence record 471478 | Addgene NGS Result
CTCCAAGCTGGGCTGTGTGCACGAACCCCCCGTTCAGCCCGACCGCTGCGCCTTATCCGGTAACTATCGT
CTTGAGTCCAACCCGGTAAGACACGACTTATCGCCACTGGCAGCAGCCACTGGTAACAGGATTAGCAGAG
CGAGGTATGTAGGCGGTGCTACAGAGTTCTTGAAGTGGTGGCCTAACTACGGCTACACTAGAAGAACAGT
ATTTGGTATCTGCGCTCTGCTGAAGCCAGTTACCTTCGGAAAAAGAGTTGGTAGCTCTTGATCCGGCAAA
CAAACCACCGCTGGTAGCGGTGGTTTTTTTGTTTGCAAGCAGCAGATTACGCGCAGAAAAAAAGGATCTC
AAGAAGATCCTTTGATCTTTTCTACGGGGTCTGACGCTCAGTGGAACGAAAACTCACGTTAAGGGATTTT
GGTCATGAGATTATCAAAAAGGATCTTCACCTAGATCCTTTTAAATTAAAAATGAAGTTTTAAATCAATC
TAAAGTATATATGAGTAAACTTGGTCTGACAGCTCGAGGCTTGGATTCTCACCAATAAAAAACGCCCGGC
GGCAACCGAGCGTTCTGAACAAATCCAGATGGAGTTCTGAGGTCATTACTGGATCTATCAACAGGAGTCC
AAGCGAGCTCGATATCAAATTACGCCCCGCCCTGCCACTCGTCGCAGTACTGTTGTAATTCATTAAGCAT
TCTGCCGACATGGAAGCCATCACAAACGGCATGATGAACCTGAATCGCCAGCGGCATCAGCACCTTGTCG
CCTTGCGTATAATATTTGCCCATGGTGAAAACGGGGGCGAAGAAGTTGTCCATATTGGCCACGTTTAAAT
CAAAACTGGTGAAACTCACCCAGGGATTGGCTGATACGAAAAACATATTCTCAATAAACCCTTTAGGGAA
ATAGGCCAGGTTTTCACCGTAACACGCCACATCTTGCGAATATATGTGTAGAAACTGCCGGAAATCGTCG
TGGTATTCACTCCAGAGTGATGAAAACGTTTCAGTTTGCTCATGGAAAACGGTGTAACAAGGGTGAACAC
TATCCCATATCACCAGCTCACCGTCTTTCATTGCCATACGAAATTCCGGATGAGCATTCATCAGGCGGGC
AAGAATGTGAATAAAGGCCGGATAAAACTTGTGCTTATTTTTCTTTACGGTCTTTAAAAAGGCCGTAATA
TCCAGCTGAACGGTCTGGTTATAGGTACATTGAGCAACTGACTGAAATGCCTCAAAATGTTCTTTACGAT
GCCATTGGGATATATCAACGGTGGTATATCCAGTGATTTTTTTCTCCATTTTAGCTTCCTTAGCTCCTGA
AAATCTCGATAACTCAAAAAATACGCCCGGTAGTGATCTTATTTCATTATGGTGAAAGTTGGAACCTCTT
ACGTGCCCGATCAACTCGAGTGCCACCTGACGTCTAAGAAACCATTATTATCATGACATTAACCTATAAA
AATAGGCGTATCACGAGGCAGAATTTCAGATAAAAAAAATCCTTAGCTTTCGCTAAGGATGATTTCTGGA
ATTCGCGGCCGCTTCTAGAGCGATGAGTAGTCTCGAATGTGAGACCGAAAGTGAAACGTGATTTCATGCG
TCATTTTGAACATTTTGTAAATCTTATTTAATAATGTGTGCGGCAATTCACATTTAATTTATGAATGTTT
TCTTAACATCGCGGCAACTCAAGAAACGGCAGGTTCGGATCTTAGCTACTAGAGAAAGAGGAGAAATACT
AGATGCGTAAAGGCGAAGAGCTGTTCACTGGTGTCGTCCCTATTCTGGTGGAACTGGATGGTGATGTCAA
CGGTCATAAGTTTTCCGTGCGTGGCGAGGGTGAAGGTGACGCAACTAATGGTAAACTGACGCTGAAGTTC
ATCTGTACTACTGGTAAACTGCCGGTTCCTTGGCCGACTCTGGTAACGACGCTGACTTATGGTGTTCAGT
GCTTTGCTCGTTATCCGGACCATATGAAGCAGCATGACTTCTTCAAGTCCGCCATGCCGGAAGGCTATGT
GCAGGAACGCACGATTTCCTTTAAGGATGACGGCACGTACAAAACGCGTGCGGAAGTGAAATTTGAAGGC
GATACCCTGGTAAACCGCATTGAGCTGAAAGGCATTGACTTTAAAGAGGACGGCAATATCCTGGGCCATA
AGCTGGAATACAATTTTAACAGCCACAATGTTTACATCACCGCCGATAAACAAAAAAATGGCATTAAAGC
GAATTTTAAAATTCGCCACAACGTGGAGGATGGCAGCGTGCAGCTGGCTGATCACTACCAGCAAAACACT
CCAATCGGTGATGGTCCTGTTCTGCTGCCAGACAATCACTATCTGAGCACGCAAAGCGTTCTGTCTAAAG
ATCCGAACGAGAAACGCGATCATATGGTTCTGCTGGAGTTCGTAACCGCAGCGGGCATCACGCATGGTAT
GGATGAACTGTACAAATGACCAGGCATCAAATAAAACGAAAGGCTCAGTCGAAAGACTGGGCCTTTCGTT
TTATCTGTTGTTTGTCGGTGAACGCTCTCTACTAGAGTCACACTGGCTCACCTTCGGGTGGGCCTTTCTG
CGTTTATAGGTCTCAGCTTTGAGAACACTCATCGCGACTAGTAGCGGCCGCTGCAGTCCGGCAAAAAAGG
GCAAGGTGTCACCACCCTGCCCTTTTTCTTTAAAACCGAAAAGATTACTTCGCGTTATGCAGGCTTCCTC
GCTCACTGACTCGCTGCGCTCGGTCGTTCGGCTGCGGCGAGCGGTATCAGCTCACTCAAAGGCGGTAATA
CGGTTATCCACAGAATCAGGGGATAACGCAGGAAAGAACATGTGAGCAAAAGGCCAGCAAAAGGCCAGGA
ACCGTAAAAAGGCCGCGTTGCTGGCGTTTTTCCACAGGCTCCGCCCCCCTGACGAGCATCACAAAAATCG
ACGCTCAAGTCAGAGGTGGCGAAACCCGACAGGACTATAAAGATACCAGGCGTTTCCCCCTGGAAGCTCC
CTCGTGCGCTCTCCTGTTCCGACCCTGCCGCTTACCGGATACCTGTCCGCCTTTCTCCCTTCGGGAAGCG
TGGCGCTTTCTCATAGCTCACGCTGTAGGTATCTCAGTTCGGTGTAGGTCGTTCG
